Addgene plasmid #42487: PARP14A
Purpose: Bacterial expression for structure determination; may not be full ORF
Depositing lab: Nicola Burgess-Brown. Depositing organization: University of Oxford.
Backbone
  Vector backbone: pNIC28-Bsa4
  Backbone manufacturer: SGC
  Vector type: Bacterial Expression
Growth in bacteria
  Bacterial resistance: Kanamycin, 50 μg/mL
  Growth temperature: 37°C
  Growth strain: Mach1 ;
  Copy number: High Copy
Gene/Insert
  Gene/Insert name: PARP14A (alt names: PARP14A; gi|50512292; PDB:3SMI)
  Species: H. sapiens (human)
  Insert size (bp): 673
  Mutation: See Comments
  Tag / fusion protein: His6-TEV (N terminal on insert)
  Cloning method: Ligation Independent Cloning
  Sequencing primers: 5′ T7; 3′ T7-term
Terms and licenses: Academic/Nonprofit Terms; Industry Terms: Not Available to Industry
Depositor comments: http://www.thesgc.org/structures/3SMI/ Use BL21(DE3)-R3-pRARE2 strain for expression.
How to cite: PARP14A was a gift from Nicola Burgess-Brown (Addgene plasmid # 42487 ; http://n2t.net/addgene:42487 ; RRID:Addgene_42487)
