[The description below was written by a language model from this plasmid's Addgene catalogue record.]
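Description:
PARP14A is a bacterial expression plasmid built on the pNIC28-Bsa4 backbone from the Structural Genomics Consortium, made to produce a fragment of human PARP14 (poly(ADP-ribose) polymerase family member 14) for structure determination. The insert is about 673 bp, far shorter than a full PARP14 coding sequence. This fits the record's caution that the construct may not carry the full ORF, and it presumably encodes a single domain chosen for crystallography, though the record does not state the domain boundaries. The mutation field only points to the depositor comments, which in turn refer to an associated deposited crystal structure, so any sequence differences from the reference are not spelled out here.

The insert was introduced by ligation-independent cloning and is fused at its N-terminus to a hexahistidine tag followed by a TEV protease recognition site. This allows capture by immobilised metal affinity chromatography and subsequent removal of the tag to leave near-native protein. The promoter is not named explicitly, but the listed T7 and T7-terminator sequencing primers and the recommendation of a DE3 lysogen expression host supplying rare-codon tRNAs indicate a T7 polymerase-driven expression cassette. The plasmid is selected with kanamycin, is recorded as high copy, and is propagated in a standard cloning strain separate from the expression host. The origin of replication is not stated and no feature table was supplied, so finer details of the backbone cannot be confirmed. Its typical use is recombinant production and purification of the PARP14 fragment in E. coli for crystallographic, biophysical or biochemical studies.
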