>Addgene plasmid #42487 | PARP14A | depositor partial sequence | sequence record 57319 | PARP14A sequence 673 bps
CATATGCACCATCATCATCATCATTCTTCTGGTGTAGATCTGGGTACCGAGAACCTGTACTTCCAATCCA
TGGATATGAAACAACAGAACTTTTGCGTTGTCGAACTGCTGCCATCCGACCCTGAGTATAATACAGTAGC
TTCGAAATTCAACCAAACCTGTAGCCATTTTCGTATTGAAAAAATCGAACGCATTCAGAATCCGGATCTG
TGGAACTCTTACCAGGCGAAAAAAAAAACGATGGATGCCAAAAATGGTCAAACCATGAACGAGAAACAGC
TGTTCCACGGGACTGACGCAGGAAGTGTGCCACATGTTAATCGTAACGGCTTTAATCGCTCATATGCTGG
TAAAAACGCGGTCGCCTACGGGAAAGGAACATATTTCGCAGTGAATGCTAACTACTCCGCGAATGATACG
TATTCGCGTCCTGACGCCAACGGCCGCAAACACGTATATTACGTTCGTGTGCTGACCGGTATCTATACTC
ATGGCAATCATTCACTGATTGTCCCGCCGTCTAAAAACCCACAAAATCCTACAGATCTGTACGACACCGT
TACGGATAACGTACATCACCCGAGTCTGTTTGTGGCATTCTATGATTACCAGGCTTATCCGGAATACCTG
ATCACCTTTCGCAAATGACAGTAAAGGTGGATACGGATCCGAA
