>Addgene plasmid #42487 | PARP14A | addgene partial sequence | sequence record 59413 | T7 5'-TAATACGACTCACTATAGGG-3'
ATTCCCCTCTAGAAATAATTTTGTTTAACTTTAAGAAGGAGATATACATATGCACCATCATCATCATCAT
TCTTCTGGTGTAGATCTGGGTACCGAGAACCTGTACTTCCAATCCATGGATATGAAACAACAGAACTTTT
GCGTTGTCGAACTGCTGCCATCCGACCCTGAGTATAATACAGTAGCTTCGAAATTCAACCAAACCTGTAG
CCATTTTCGTATTGAAAAAATCGAACGCATTCAGAATCCGGATCTGTGGAACTCTTACCAGGCGAAAAAA
AAAACGATGGATGCCAAAAATGGTCAAACCATGAACGAGAAACAGCTGTTCCACGGGACTGACGCAGGAA
GTGTGCCACATGTTAATCGTAACGGCTTTAATCGCTCATATGCTGGTAAAAACGCGGTCGCCTACGGGAA
AGGAACATATTTCGCAGTGAATGCTAACTACTCCGCGAATGATACGTATTCGCGTCCTGACGCCAACGGC
CGCAAACACGTATATTACGTTCGTGTGCTGACCGGTATCTATACTCATGGCAATCATTCACTGATTGTCC
CGCCGTCTAAAAACCCACAAAATCCTACAGATCTGTACGACACCGTTACGGATAACGTACATCACCCGAG
TCTGTTTGTGGCATTCTATGATTACCAGGCTTATCCGGAATACCTGATCACCTTTCGCAAATGACAGTAA
AGGTGGATACGGATCCGAATTCGAGCTCCGTCGACAAGCTTGCGGCCGCACTCGAGCACCACCACCACCA
CCACTGAGATCCGGCTGCTAACAAAGCCCGAAAGGAAGCTGAGTTGGCTGCTGCCACCGCTGAGCAATAA
CTAGCATAACCCCTTGGGGCCTCTAAACGGGTCTTGAGGGGTTTTTTGCTGAAAGGAGGAACTATATCCG
GATTGGCGAATGGGACGCGCCCTGTAGCGGCGCATTAA
